>Addgene plasmid #153054 | NARS_pNIC-Bio3 | addgene full sequence | sequence record 304473 | Addgene NGS Result
GTTCTTTCCTGCGTTATCCCCTGATTCTGTGGATAACCGTATTACCGCCTTTGAGTGAGCTGATACCGCT
CGCCGCAGCCGAACGACCGAGCGCAGCGAGTCAGTGAGCGAGGAAGCGGAAGAGCGCCTGATGCGGTATT
TTCTCCTTACGCATCTGTGCGGTATTTCACACCGCAATGGTGCACTCTCAGTACAATCTGCTCTGATGCC
GCATAGTTAAGCCAGTATACACTCCGCTATCGCTACGTGACTGGGTCATGGCTGCGCCCCGACACCCGCC
AACACCCGCTGACGCGCCCTGACGGGCTTGTCTGCTCCCGGCATCCGCTTACAGACAAGCTGTGACCGTC
TCCGGGAGCTGCATGTGTCAGAGGTTTTCACCGTCATCACCGAAACGCGCGAGGCAGCTGCGGTAAAGCT
CATCAGCGTGGTCGTGAAGCGATTCACAGATGTCTGCCTGTTCATCCGCGTCCAGCTCGTTGAGTTTCTC
CAGAAGCGTTAATGTCTGGCTTCTGATAAAGCGGGCCATGTTAAGGGCGGTTTTTTCCTGTTTGGTCACT
GATGCCTCCGTGTAAGGGGGATTTCTGTTCATGGGGGTAATGATACCGATGAAACGAGAGAGGATGCTCA
CGATACGGGTTACTGATGATGAACATGCCCGGTTACTGGAACGTTGTGAGGGTAAACAACTGGCGGTATG
GATGCGGCGGGACCAGAGAAAAATCACTCAGGGTCAATGCCAGCGCTTCGTTAATACAGATGTAGGTGTT
CCACAGGGTAGCCAGCAGCATCCTGCGATGCAGATCCGGAACATAATGGTGCAGGGCGCTGACTTCCGCG
TTTCCAGACTTTACGAAACACGGAAACCGAAGACCATTCATGTTGTTGCTCAGGTCGCAGACGTTTTGCA
GCAGCAGTCGCTTCACGTTCGCTCGCGTATCGGTGATTCATTCTGCTAACCAGTAAGGCAACCCCGCCAG
CCTAGCCGGGTCCTCAACGACAGGAGCACGATCATGCGCACCCGTGGGGCCGCCATGCCGGCGATAATGG
CCTGCTTCTCGCCGAAACGTTTGGTGGCGGGACCAGTGACGAAGGCTTGAGCGAGGGCGTGCAAGATTCC
GAATACCGCAAGCGACAGGCCGATCATCGTCGCGCTCCAGCGAAAGCGGTCCTCGCCGAAAATGACCCAG
AGCGCTGCCGGCACCTGTCCTACGAGTTGCATGATAAAGAAGACAGTCATAAGTGCGGCGACGATAGTCA
TGTCCCGCGCCCACCGGAAGGAGCTGACTGGGTTGAAGGCTCTCAAGGGCATCGGTCGAGATCCCGGTGC
CTAATGAGTGAGCTAACTTACATTAATTGCGTTGCGCTCACTGCCCGCTTTCCAGTCGGGAAACCTGTCG
TGCCAGCTGCATTAATGAATCGGCCAACGCGCGGGGAGAGGCGGTTTGCGTATTGGGCGCCAGGGTGGTT
TTTCTTTTCACCAGTGAGACGGGCAACAGCTGATTGCCCTTCACCGCCTGGCCCTGAGAGAGTTGCAGCA
AGCGGTCCACGCTGGTTTGCCCCAGCAGGCGAAAATCCTGTTTGATGGTGGTTAACGGCGGGATATAACA
TGAGCTGTCTTCGGTATCGTCGTATCCCACTACCGAGATATCCGCACCAACGCGCAGCCCGGACTCGGTA
ATGGCGCGCATTGCGCCCAGCGCCATCTGATCGTTGGCAACCAGCATCGCAGTGGGAACGATGCCCTCAT
TCAGCATTTGCATGGTTTGTTGAAAACCGGACATGGCACTCCAGTCGCCTTCCCGTTCCGCTATCGGCTG
AATTTGATTGCGAGTGAGATATTTATGCCAGCCAGCCAGACGCAGACGCGCCGAGACAGAACTTAATGGG
CCCGCTAACAGCGCGATTTGCTGGTGACCCAATGCGACCAGATGCTCCACGCCCAGTCGCGTACCGTCTT
CATGGGAGAAAATAATACTGTTGATGGGTGTCTGGTCAGAGACATCAAGAAATAACGCCGGAACATTAGT
GCAGGCAGCTTCCACAGCAATGGCATCCTGGTCATCCAGCTGATAGTTAATGATCAGCCCACTGACGCGT
TGCGCGAGAAGATTGTGCACCGCCGCTTTACAGGCTTCGACGCCGCTTCGTTCTACCATCGACACCACCA
CGCTGGCACCCAGTTGATCGGCGCGAGATTTAATCGCCGCGACAATTTGCGACGGCGCGTGCAGGGCCAG
ACTGGAGGTGGCAACGCCAATCAGCAACGACTGTTTGCCCGCCAGTTGTTGTGCCACGCGGTTGGGAATG
TAATTCAGCTCCGCCATCGCCGCTTCCACTTTTTCCCGCGTTTTCGCAGAAACGTGGCTGGCCTGGTTCA
CCACGCGGGAAACGGTCTGATAAGAGACACCGGCATACTCTGCGACATCGTATAACGTTACTGGTTTCAC
ATTCACCACCCTGAATTGACTCTCTTCCGGGCGCTATCATGCCATACCGCGAAAGGTTTTGCGCCATTCG
ATGGTGTCCGGGATCTCGACGCTCTCCCTTATGCGACTCCTGCATTAGGAAGCAGCCCAGTAGTAGGTTG
AGGCCGTTGAGCACCGCCGCCGCAAGGAATGGTGCATGCAAGGAGATGGCGCCCAACAGTCCCCCGGCCA
CGGGGCCTGCCACCATACCCACGCCGAAACAAGCGCTCATGAGCCCGAAGTGGCGAGCCCGATCTTCCCC
ATCGGTGATGTCGGCGATATAGGCGCCAGCAACCGCACCTGTGGCGCCGGTGATGCCGGCCACGATGCGT
CCGGCGTAGAGGATCGAGATCTCGATCCCGCGAAATTAATACGACTCACTATAGGGGAATTGTGAGCGGA
TAACAATTCCCCTCTAGAAATAATTTTGTTTAACTTTAAGAAGGAGATATACATATGCACCATCATCATC
ATCATTCTTCTGGTGTAGATCTGGGTACCGAGAACCTGTACTTCCAATCCATGGTGCTAGCAGAGCTGTA
CGTCTCTGACCGAGAGGGAAGCGATGCCACGGGAGATGGAACCAAGGAGAAACCATTTAAAACAGGTCTA
AAGGCTTTGATGACAGTAGGGAAAGAACCATTTCCTACCATTTACGTAGATTCACAAAAAGAAAATGAGA
GGTGGAATGTTATTTCTAAATCACAGTTGAAGAACATTAAAAAGATGTGGCATAGGGAACAAATGAAGAG
TGAATCCCGGGAAAAGAAAGAGGCAGAAGATAGTTTACGAAGAGAAAAGAACCTGGAAGAAGCAAAGAAG
ATTACCATTAAAAATGATCCAAGTCTCCCAGAGCCAAAATGTGTGAAGATTGGTGCGTTAGAAGGATATA
GAGGCCAAAGAGTAAAGGTGTTTGGCTGGGTCCACAGGCTGCGCAGGCAAGGAAAGAATTTAATGTTTCT
GGTGTTGCGAGATGGTACAGGTTATCTTCAGTGTGTCTTGGCGGATGAGTTGTGTCAGTGCTACAATGGA
GTTCTCTTGTCCACGGAGAGCAGTGTTGCAGTGTATGGAATGCTAAATCTTACCCCAAAGGGCAAGCAGG
CTCCAGGTGGCCATGAGCTGAGTTGTGACTTCTGGGAACTAATTGGGTTGGCCCCTGCTGGAGGAGCTGA
CAACCTGATCAATGAGGAGTCTGACGTTGATGTCCAGCTCAACAACAGACACATGATGATCCGAGGAGAA
AACATGTCCAAAATCCTAAAAGCACGATCCATGGTCACCAGGTGCTTTAGAGATCACTTCTTTGATAGGG
GGTACTATGAAGTTACTCCTCCAACATTAGTGCAAACACAAGTAGAAGGTGGTGCCACACTCTTCAAGCT
TGACTATTTTGGGGAAGAGGCATTTTTGACTCAATCCTCTCAGTTGTACTTGGAGACCTGCCTCCCAGCC
CTGGGAGATGTTTTTTGTATTGCTCAGTCATACCGGGCAGAGCAGTCCAGAACACGAAGGCACCTGGCTG
AGTACACTCACGTGGAAGCTGAGTGTCCTTTCCTGACTTTTGACGACCTCCTGAACCGGTTGGAGGACTT
GGTTTGTGATGTGGTAGATCGAATATTGAAGTCACCTGCAGGGAGCATAGTGCATGAGCTCAACCCGAAC
TTTCAGCCCCCCAAACGGCCTTTCAAACGGATGAACTATTCAGATGCTATCGTTTGGCTAAAAGAACATG
ATGTAAAGAAAGAAGATGGAACTTTCTATGAATTTGGAGAAGATATCCCAGAAGCTCCTGAGAGACTGAT
GACAGACACCATTAATGAACCAATCTTGCTGTGTCGATTTCCTGTGGAGATCAAGTCCTTCTACATGCAG
CGATGTCCTGAGGATTCCCGTCTTACTGAATCTGTCGACGTGTTGATGCCCAATGTTGGTGAGATTGTGG
GAGGCTCAATGCGTATCTTTGATAGTGAAGAAATACTGGCAGGTTATAAAAGGGAAGGGATTGACCCCAC
TCCCTATTACTGGTATACGGATCAGAGAAAATACGGTACATGTCCCCATGGAGGATATGGCTTGGGCTTG
GAACGATTCTTAACGTGGATTCTGAATAGGTATCACATCCGAGACGTGTGCTTATACCCTCGATTTGTCC
AGCGTTGCACGCCAAGCAGTAAAGGTGGATACGGCCTGAATGATATCTTTGAAGCGCAGAAGATTGAATG
GCATGAATGATAAGGATCCGAATTCGAGCTCCGTCGACAAGCTTGCGGCCGCACTCGAGCACCACCACCA
CCACCACTGAGATCCGGCTGCTAACAAAGCCCGAAAGGAAGCTGAGTTGGCTGCTGCCACCGCTGAGCAA
TAACTAGCATAACCCCTTGGGGCCTCTAAACGGGTCTTGAGGGGTTTTTTGCTGAAAGGAGGAACTATAT
CCGGATTGGCGAATGGG
[124 nt withheld, positions 4918-5041]
C
[91 nt withheld, positions 5043-5133]
A
[49 nt withheld, positions 5135-5183]
CCTTTGACGTTGGAGTCCACGTTCTTT
[37 nt withheld, positions 5211-5247]
ACCCTATCTCGGTCTATTCTTTTGATTTATAAGGGATTTTGCCGATTTCGGCCTATTGGTTAAAAAATGA
GCTGATTTAACAAAAATTTAACGCGAATTTTAACAAAATATTAACGCTTACAATTTAGGTGGCACTTTTC
GGGGAAATGTGCGCGGAACCCCTATTTGTTTATTTTTCTAAATACATTCAAATATGTATCCGCTCATGAA
TTAATTCTTAGAAAAACTCATCGAGCATCAAATGAAACTGCAATTTATTCATATCAGGATTATCAATACC
ATATTTTTGAAAAAGCCGTTTCTGTAATGAAGGAGAAAACTCACCGAGGCAGTTCCATAGGATGGCAAGA
TCCTGGTATCGGTCTGCGATTCCGACTCGTCCAACATCAATACAACCTATTAATTTCCCCTCGTCAAAAA
TAAGGTTATCAAGTGAGAAATCACCATGAGTGACGACTGAATCCGGTGAGAATGGCAAAAGTTTATGCAT
TTCTTTCCAGACTTGTTCAACAGGCCAGCCATTACGCTCGTCATCAAAATCACTCGCATCAACCAAACCG
TTATTCATTCGTGATTGCGCCTGAGCGAGACGAAATACGCGATCGCTGTTAAAAGGACAATTACAAACAG
GAATCGAATGCAACCGGCGCAGGAACACTGCCAGCGCATCAACAATATTTTCACCTGAATCAGGATATTC
TTCTAATACCTGGAATGCTGTTTTCCCGGGGATCGCAGTGGTGAGTAACCATGCATCATCAGGAGTACGG
ATAAAATGCTTGATGGTCGGAAGAGGCATAAATTCCGTCAGCCAGTTTAGTCTGACCATCTCATCTGTAA
CATCATTGGCAACGCTACCTTTGCCATGTTTCAGAAACAACTCTGGCGCATCGGGCTTCCCATACAATCG
ATAGATTGTCGCACCTGATTGCCCGACATTATCGCGAGCCCATTTATACCCATATAAATCAGCATCCATG
TTGGAATTTAATCGCGGCCTAGAGCAAGACGTTTCCCGTTGAATATGGCTCATAACACCCCTTGTATTAC
TGTTTATGTAAGCAGACAGTTTTATTGTTCATGACCAAAATCCCTTAACGTGAGTTTTCGTTCCACTGAG
CGTCAGACCCCGTAGAAAAGATCAAAGGATCTTCTTGAGATCCTTTTTTTCTGCGCGTAATCTGCTGCTT
GCAAACAAAAAAACCACCGCTACCAGCGGTGGTTTGTTTGCCGGATCAAGAGCTACCAACTCTTTTTCCG
AAGGTAACTGGCTTCAGCAGAGCGCAGATACCAAATACTGTCCTTCTAGTGTAGCCGTAGTTAGGCCACC
ACTTCAAGAACTCTGTAGCACCGCCTACATACCTCGCTCTGCTAATCCTGTTACCAGTGGCTGCTGCCAG
TGGCGATAAGTCGTGTCTTACCGGGTTGGACTCAAGACGATAGTTACCGGATAAGGCGCAGCGGTCGGGC
TGAACGGGGGGTTCGTGCACACAGCCCAGCTTGGAGCGAACGACCTACACCGAACTGAGATACCTACAGC
GTGAGCTATGAGAAAGCGCCACGCTTCCCGAAGGGAGAAAGGCGGACAGGTATCCGGTAAGCGGCAGGGT
CGGAACAGGAGAGCGCACGAGGGAGCTTCCAGGGGGAAACGCCTGGTATCTTTATAGTCCTGTCGGGTTT
CGCCACCTCTGACTTGAGCGTCGATTTTTGTGATGCTCGTCAGGGGGGCGGAGCCTATGGAAAAACGCCA
GCAACGCGGCCTTTTTACGGTTCCTGGCCTTTTGCTGGCCTTTTGCTCACAT
Features (pLannotate 1.2.2; 20 found; start..end, strand, type, name):
      1..122     +  rep_origin     RSF ori (fragment): Plasmids containing the RSF 1030 origin of replication can be propagated in E. coli cells that contain additional plasmids with compatible origins.
    127..266     -  misc_feature   bom: basis of mobility region from pBR322
    368..559     -  CDS            rop: Rop protein, which maintains plasmids at low copy number; rop
    576..956     +  CDS            YPB1_ECOLX: Protein predicted: Swiss-Prot protein existence level 4. From Escherichia coli.
   1028..1319    -  CDS            TcR (fragment): tetracycline efflux protein; tet; confers resistance to tetracycline
   1334..1355    -  protein_bind   CAP binding site: CAP binding activates transcription in the presence of cAMP. E. coli catabolite activator protein
   1368..2450    -  CDS            lacI: lac repressor; lacI; The lac repressor binds to the lac operator to inhibit transcription in E. coli. This inhibition can be relieved by adding lactose or isopropyl-β-D-thiogalactopyranoside (IPTG).
   2451..2528    -  promoter       lacI promoter: lacI
   2536..2815    -  CDS            TcR (fragment): tetracycline efflux protein; tet; confers resistance to tetracycline
   2837..2855    +  promoter       T7 promoter: promoter for bacteriophage T7 RNA polymerase
   2856..2880    +  protein_bind   lac operator: The lac repressor binds to the lac operator to inhibit transcription in E. coli. This inhibition can be relieved by adding lactose or isopropyl-β-D-thiogalactopyranoside (IPTG). lac repressor encoded by lacI
   2895..2917    +  RBS            RBS: efficient ribosome binding site from bacteriophage T7 gene 10 (Olins and Rangwala, 1989)
   2991..4634    +  CDS            NARS1: SYNC_HUMAN - Also known as NARS, NRS From Homo sapiens (Human).
   4750..4767    +  CDS            9xHis (fragment): 9xHis affinity tag
   4777..4826    +  CDS            SET1 (fragment): solubility-enhancement tag derived from T7 phage gene 10B
   4834..4881    +  terminator     T7 terminator: transcription terminator for bacteriophage T7 RNA polymerase
   4918..5346    +  rep_origin     f1 ori (sequence partly withheld): f1 bacteriophage origin of replication; arrow indicates direction of (+) strand synthesis
   5399..5456    +  promoter       AmpR promoter (fragment): bla
   5465..6280    -  CDS            KanR: aminoglycoside phosphotransferase; aph(3')-Ia; confers resistance to kanamycin in bacteria or G418 (Geneticin®) in eukaryotes
   6402..6990    +  rep_origin     ori: high-copy-number ColE1/pMB1/pBR322/pUC origin of replication
