[The description below was written by a language model from this plasmid's Addgene catalogue record and pLannotate feature annotations shown in this document.]
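Description:
NARS_pNIC-Bio3 is a bacterial expression plasmid for producing human asparaginyl-tRNA synthetase (NARS, also called NARS1 or ASNRS) in E. coli with a biotinylation handle. It is built on pNIC-Bio3, a pET-style backbone from the Structural Genomics Consortium, and the insert was introduced by ligation-independent cloning. The sequenced plasmid is about 7 kb. It is selected with kanamycin through an aph(3')-Ia gene and replicates from a ColE1/pBR322-type origin accompanied by rop and the bom region, consistent with its listing as low copy. An f1 origin is also present, and short annotated fragments of a tetracycline resistance gene and an RSF origin appear to be backbone remnants or partial matches rather than functional parts.

The NARS1 coding sequence sits downstream of a T7 promoter with an adjacent lac operator and the T7 gene 10 ribosome binding site, and is followed by a T7 terminator. A lacI gene with its own promoter supplies repressor, so expression requires a host that provides T7 RNA polymerase and is induced with IPTG. According to the catalogue entry, the backbone contributes an N-terminal His6 tag followed by a TEV protease site, allowing metal-affinity purification and optional tag removal, and a C-terminal Avi tag, a short peptide that BirA biotin ligase biotinylates at a single lysine. The automated feature table does not explicitly annotate the N-terminal tag or the Avi sequence. It does flag a histidine-tag fragment and a short T7 gene 10-derived fragment downstream of the insert, whose relationship to the expressed protein the record does not clarify. Site-specifically biotinylated protein of this kind is generally useful for streptavidin immobilisation in binding assays or binder selection, although the record states only that the construct produces Avi-tagged enzyme.
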