Addgene plasmid #153054: NARS_pNIC-Bio3
Purpose: Expression construct for producing Avi tagged Asparaginyl-tRNA synthetase
Depositing lab: Susanne Gräslund. Depositing organization: Karolinska Institutet.
Backbone
  Vector backbone: pNIC-Bio3
  Backbone manufacturer: Structural Genomics Consortium
  Vector type: Bacterial Expression
Growth in bacteria
  Bacterial resistance: Kanamycin, 50 μg/mL
  Growth temperature: 37°C
  Growth strain: DH5alpha
  Copy number: Low Copy
Gene/Insert
  Gene/Insert name: NARS (alt name: KS)
  Species: H. sapiens (human)
  Entrez Gene: NARS (a.k.a. ASNRS, NARS1)
  Promoter: T7
  Tag / fusion protein: His6-TEV (N terminal on backbone); Avi (C terminal on backbone)
  Cloning method: Ligation Independent Cloning
Terms and licenses: Academic/Nonprofit Terms; Industry Terms: Not Available to Industry
Depositor comments: Backbone vector pNIC-Bio3, Genbank acc. no. JN792439
How to cite: NARS_pNIC-Bio3 was a gift from Susanne Gräslund (Addgene plasmid # 153054 ; http://n2t.net/addgene:153054 ; RRID:Addgene_153054)
