>Addgene plasmid #153054 | NARS_pNIC-Bio3 | depositor partial sequence | sequence record 296149 | DNA sequence of target insert without tags, start/stop amino acids V2-P548
ATGGTGCTAGCAGAGCTGTACGTCTCTGACCGAGAGGGAAGCGATGCCACGGGAGATGGAACCAAGGAGA
AACCATTTAAAACAGGTCTAAAGGCTTTGATGACAGTAGGGAAAGAACCATTTCCTACCATTTACGTAGA
TTCACAAAAAGAAAATGAGAGGTGGAATGTTATTTCTAAATCACAGTTGAAGAACATTAAAAAGATGTGG
CATAGGGAACAAATGAAGAGTGAATCCCGGGAAAAGAAAGAGGCAGAAGATAGTTTACGAAGAGAAAAGA
ACCTGGAAGAAGCAAAGAAGATTACCATTAAAAATGATCCAAGTCTCCCAGAGCCAAAATGTGTGAAGAT
TGGTGCGTTAGAAGGATATAGAGGCCAAAGAGTAAAGGTGTTTGGCTGGGTCCACAGGCTGCGCAGGCAA
GGAAAGAATTTAATGTTTCTGGTGTTGCGAGATGGTACAGGTTATCTTCAGTGTGTCTTGGCGGATGAGT
TGTGTCAGTGCTACAATGGAGTTCTCTTGTCCACGGAGAGCAGTGTTGCAGTGTATGGAATGCTAAATCT
TACCCCAAAGGGCAAGCAGGCTCCAGGTGGCCATGAGCTGAGTTGTGACTTCTGGGAACTAATTGGGTTG
GCCCCTGCTGGAGGAGCTGACAACCTGATCAATGAGGAGTCTGACGTTGATGTCCAGCTCAACAACAGAC
ACATGATGATCCGAGGAGAAAACATGTCCAAAATCCTAAAAGCACGATCCATGGTCACCAGGTGCTTTAG
AGATCACTTCTTTGATAGGGGGTACTATGAAGTTACTCCTCCAACATTAGTGCAAACACAAGTAGAAGGT
GGTGCCACACTCTTCAAGCTTGACTATTTTGGGGAAGAGGCATTTTTGACTCAATCCTCTCAGTTGTACT
TGGAGACCTGCCTCCCAGCCCTGGGAGATGTTTTTTGTATTGCTCAGTCATACCGGGCAGAGCAGTCCAG
AACACGAAGGCACCTGGCTGAGTACACTCACGTGGAAGCTGAGTGTCCTTTCCTGACTTTTGACGACCTC
CTGAACCGGTTGGAGGACTTGGTTTGTGATGTGGTAGATCGAATATTGAAGTCACCTGCAGGGAGCATAG
TGCATGAGCTCAACCCGAACTTTCAGCCCCCCAAACGGCCTTTCAAACGGATGAACTATTCAGATGCTAT
CGTTTGGCTAAAAGAACATGATGTAAAGAAAGAAGATGGAACTTTCTATGAATTTGGAGAAGATATCCCA
GAAGCTCCTGAGAGACTGATGACAGACACCATTAATGAACCAATCTTGCTGTGTCGATTTCCTGTGGAGA
TCAAGTCCTTCTACATGCAGCGATGTCCTGAGGATTCCCGTCTTACTGAATCTGTCGACGTGTTGATGCC
CAATGTTGGTGAGATTGTGGGAGGCTCAATGCGTATCTTTGATAGTGAAGAAATACTGGCAGGTTATAAA
AGGGAAGGGATTGACCCCACTCCCTATTACTGGTATACGGATCAGAGAAAATACGGTACATGTCCCCATG
GAGGATATGGCTTGGGCTTGGAACGATTCTTAACGTGGATTCTGAATAGGTATCACATCCGAGACGTGTG
CTTATACCCTCGATTTGTCCAGCGTTGCACGCCA
